Addgene plasmid #55523: mTurquoise-ALK5-N-13
Purpose: Localization: Membrane Receptor, Excitation: 434, Emission: 474
Depositing lab: Michael Davidson. Depositing organization: Florida State University, Tallahassee.
Backbone
  Vector backbone: mTurquoise-N1
  Backbone size w/o insert (bp): 4750
  Vector type: Mammalian Expression
  Selectable markers: Neomycin (select with G418)
Growth in bacteria
  Bacterial resistance: Kanamycin, 50 μg/mL
  Growth temperature: 37°C
  Growth strain: DH5alpha
  Copy number: High Copy
Gene/Insert
  Gene/Insert name: ALK5 (alt name: NM_004612.2)
  Species: H. sapiens (human)
  Entrez Gene: TGFBR1 (a.k.a. AAT5, ACVRLK4, ALK-5, ALK5, ESS1, LDS1, LDS1A, LDS2A, MSSE, SKR4, TBR-i, TBRI, TGFR-1, tbetaR-I)
  Promoter: CMV
  Tag / fusion protein: mTurquoise (C terminal on backbone)
  Cloning method: Unknown
  Sequencing primers: 5′ CMV-F; 3′ SV40pA-R
Terms and licenses: Academic/Nonprofit Terms; Industry Terms
Depositor comments: . Excitation = 434; Emission = 474
How to cite: mTurquoise-ALK5-N-13 was a gift from Michael Davidson (Addgene plasmid # 55523 ; http://n2t.net/addgene:55523 ; RRID:Addgene_55523)
