[The description below was written by a language model from this plasmid's Addgene catalogue record.]
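Description:
mTurquoise-ALK5-N-13 is a mammalian expression plasmid built on the mTurquoise-N1 backbone (about 4.75 kb without insert), an N1-style fusion vector in which a gene of interest is placed upstream of the fluorescent protein coding sequence. It is maintained as a high-copy plasmid in E. coli under kanamycin selection, and it carries a neomycin resistance marker that allows G418 selection of transfected mammalian cells. No feature table accompanies the record, so the specific origins of replication and the promoters driving the resistance marker are not stated. The 3′ sequencing primer named in the record implies an SV40 polyadenylation signal downstream of the fusion cassette.

The insert is human ALK5, the product of the TGFBR1 gene, which encodes the type I TGF-beta receptor, a transmembrane serine/threonine kinase. Expression is driven by the CMV promoter, a strong constitutive promoter in most mammalian cell lines. The receptor is fused at its C terminus to mTurquoise, a cyan fluorescent protein with recorded excitation and emission maxima of 434 and 474 nm. Placing the tag at the C-terminal end leaves the N-terminal region of the receptor, where signal sequences typically lie, unobstructed. The "N-13" in the name probably denotes the N1-type orientation and a 13-residue linker between receptor and fluorophore, but the record does not confirm this, and the cloning method is listed as unknown.

The stated purpose is as a localization marker for a membrane receptor, so the construct is suited to live-cell fluorescence imaging of ALK5 distribution in transfected cells, including multicolour experiments using the cyan channel.
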