>Addgene plasmid #55523 | mTurquoise-ALK5-N-13 | depositor partial sequence | sequence record 85931 | insert sequence
GCCCATGCTAGTGACGTCAGATCCGCTAGCGCTACCGGACTCAGATCTGCCACCATGGAGGCGGCGGTCG
CTGCTCCGCGTCCCCGGCTGCTCCTCCTCGTGCTGGCGGCGGCGGCGGCGGCGGCGGCGGCGCTGCTCCC
GGGGGCGACGGCGTTACAGTGTTTCTGCCACCTCTGTACAAAAGACAATTTTACTTGTGTGACAGATGGG
CTCTGCTTTGTCTCTGTCACAGAGACCACAGACAAAGTTATACACAACAGCATGTGTATAGCTGAAATTG
ACTTAATTCCTCGAGATAGGCCGTTTGTATGTGCACCCTCTTCAAAAACTGGGTCTGTGACTACAACATA
TTGCTGCAATCAGGACCATTGCAATAAAATAGAACTTCCAACTACTGTAAAGTCATCACCTGGCCTTGGT
CCTGTGGAACTGGCAGCTGTCATTGCTGGACCAGTGTGCTTCGTCTGCATCTCACTCATGTTGATGGTCT
ATATCTGCCACAACCGCACTGTCATTCACCATCGAGTGCCAAATGAAGAGGACCCTTCATTAGATCGCCC
TTTTATTTCAGAGGGTACTACGTTGAAAGACTTAATTTATGATATGACAACGTCAGGTTCTGGCTCAGGT
TTACCATTGCTTGTTCAGAGAACAATTGCGAGAACTATTGTGTTACAAGAAAGCATTGGCAAAGGTCGAT
TTGGAGAAGTTTGGAGAGGAAAGTGGCGGGGAGAAGAAGTTGCTGTTAAGATATTCTCCTCTAGAGAAGA
ACGTTCGTGGTTCCGTGAGGCAGAGATTTATCAAACTGTAATGTTACGTCATGAAAACATCCTGGGATTT
ATAGCAGCAGACAATAAAGACAATGGTACTTGGACTCAGCTCTGGTTGGTGTCAGATTATCATGAGCATG
GATCCCTTTTTGATTACTTAAACAGATACACAGTTACTGTGGAAGGAATGATAAAACTTGCTCTGTCCAC
GGCGAGCGGTCTTGCCCATCTTCACATGGAGATTGTTGGTACCCAAGGAAAGCCAGCCATTGCTCATAGA
GATTTGAAATCAAAGAATATCTTGGTAAAGAAGAATGGAACTTGCTGTATTGCAGACTTAGGACTGGCAG
TAAGACATGATTCAGCCACAGATACCATTGATATTGCTCCAAACCACAGAGTGGGAACAAAAAGGTACAT
GGCCCCTGAAGTTCTCGATGATTCCATAAATATGAAACATTTTGAATCCTTCAAACGTGCTGACATCTAT
GCAATGGGCTTAGTATTCTGGGAAATTGCTCGACGATGTTCCATTGGTGGAATTCATGAAGATTACCAAC
TGCCTTATTATGATCTTGTACCTTCTGACCCATCAGTTGAAGAAATGAGAAAAGTTGTTTGTGAACAGAA
GTTAAGGCCAAATATCCCAAACAGATGGCAGAGCTGTGAAGCCTTGAGAGTAATGGCTAAAATTATGAGA
GAATGTTGGTATGCCAATGGAGCAGCTAGGCTTACAGCATTGCGGATTAAGAAAACATTATCGCAACTCA
GTCAACAGGAAGGCATCAAAATGGGTTCCGGGGGTGCGGGCGGCGGAGGACCGGTCGCCACCATGGTGAG
CAAGGGCGAGGAGCTGTTCACCGGGGTGGTGCCCATCCTGGTCGAGCTGGACGGCGACGTAAACGGCCAC
AAGTTCAGCGTGTCCGGCGAGGGCGAGGGCGATGCCACCTACGGCAAGCTGACCCTGAAGTTCATCTGCA
CCACCGGCAAGCTGCCCGTGCCCTGGCCCACCCTCGTGACCACCCTGTCCTGGGGCGTGCAGTGCTTCGC
CCGCTACCCCGACCACATGAAGCAGCACGACTTCTTCAAGTCCGCCATGCCCGAAGGCTACGTCCAGGAG
CGCACCATCTTCTTCAAGGACGACGGCAACTACAAGACCCGCGCCGAGGTGAAGTTCGAGGGCGACACCC
TGGTGAACCGCATCGAGCTGAAGGGCATCGACTTCAAGGAGGACGGCAACATCCTGGGGCACAAGCTGGA
GTACAACTACATCAGCGACAACGTCTATATCACCGCCGACAAGCAGAAGAACGGCATCAAGGCCAACTTC
AAGATCCGCCACAACATCGAGGACGGCGGCGTGCAGCTCGCCGACCACTACCAGCAGAACACCCCCATCG
GCGACGGCCCCGTGCTGCTGCCCGACAACCACTACCTGAGCACCCAGTCCAAGCTGAGCAAAGACCCCAA
CGAGAAGCGCGATCACATGGTCCTGCTGGAGTTCGTGACCGCCGCCGGGATCACTCTCGGCATGGACGAG
CTGTACAAGTAAAGCGGCCGCGACTCTAGATCATAATCAGCCATACCACATTGTAGAAAGTACCCCC
