>Addgene plasmid #55523 | mTurquoise-ALK5-N-13 | addgene partial sequence | sequence record 100866 | C-ter-GFP 5'-CTCCTCGCCCTTGCTCAC-3'
CATTTTGATGCCTTCCTGTTGACTGAGTTGCGATAATGTTTTCTTAATCCGCAATGCTGTAAGCCTAGCT
GCTCCATTGGCATACCAACATTCTCTCATAATTTTAGCCATTACTCTCAAGGCTTCACAGCTCTGCCATC
TGTTTGGGATATTTGGCCTTAACTTCTGTTCACAAACAACTTTTCTCATTTCTTCAACTGATGGGTCAGA
AGGTACAAGATCATAATAAGGCAGTTGGTAATCTTCATGAATTCCACCAATGGAACATCGTCGAGCAATT
TCCCAGAATACTAAGCCCATTGCATAGATGTCAGCACGTTTGAAGGATTCAAAATGTTTCATATTTATGG
AATCATCGAGAACTTCAGGGGCCATGTACCTTTTTGTTCCCACTCTGTGGTTTGGAGCAATATCAATGGT
ATCTGTGGCTGAATCATGTCTTACTGCCAGTCCTAAGTCTGCAATACAGCAAGTTCCATTCTTCTTTACC
AAGATATTCTTTGATTTCAAATCTCTATGAGCAATGGCTGGCTTTCCTTGGGTACCAACAATCTCCATGT
GAAGATGGGCAAGACCGCTCGCCGTGGACAGAGCAAGTTTTATCATTCCTTCCACAGTAACTGTGTATCT
GTTTAAGTAATCAAAAAGGGATCCATGCTCATGATAATCTGACACCAACCAGAGCTGAGTCCAAGTACCA
TTGTCTTTATTGTCTGCTGCTATAAATCCCAGGATGTTTTCATGACGTAACATTACAGTTTGATAAATCT
CTGCCTCACGGAACCACGAACGTTCTTCTCTAGAGGAGAATATCTTAACAGCAACTTCTTCTCCCCGCCA
CTTTCCTCTC
